Addgene plasmid #100428: pCMV_mEm_4GS_LF82_470
Purpose: Mammalian expression of E. coli LF82_470 CDS fused to mEmerald
Depositing lab: Alan Huett. Depositing organization: University of Nottingham. Publication: A multi-phenotypic imaging screen to identify bacterial effectors by exogenous expression in a HeLa cell line. Collins A, Huett A. Sci Data. 2018 May 15;5:180081. doi: 10.1038/sdata.2018.81. PubMed 29762554.
Backbone
  Vector backbone: pCMV
  Backbone size w/o insert (bp): 4502
  Vector type: Mammalian Expression
Growth in bacteria
  Bacterial resistance: Ampicillin, 100 μg/mL
  Growth temperature: 37°C
  Growth strain: XL1 Blue
  Copy number: High Copy
Gene/Insert
  Gene/Insert name: LF82_470
  Insert size (bp): 1191
  Promoter: CMV
  Tag / fusion protein: mEmerald (N terminal on backbone)
  Cloning method: Ligation Independent Cloning
  Sequencing primers: 5′ ACTTCTGCTCTAAAAGCTGCGG; 3′ CACTGCATTCTAGTTGTGGTTTGTC
Terms and licenses: Academic/Nonprofit Terms; Industry Terms: Not Available to Industry
How to cite: pCMV_mEm_4GS_LF82_470 was a gift from Alan Huett (Addgene plasmid # 100428 ; http://n2t.net/addgene:100428 ; RRID:Addgene_100428)
