[The description below was written by a language model from this plasmid's Addgene catalogue record and pLannotate feature annotations shown in this document.]
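Description:
pCMV_mEm_4GS_LF82_470 is a mammalian expression plasmid built on a pCMV backbone that produces the protein encoded by the E. coli LF82_470 coding sequence as a fusion to the green fluorescent protein mEmerald. It is maintained in E. coli through a high-copy ColE1/pUC-type origin and selected with ampicillin via the β-lactamase gene and its native promoter. The feature table also shows remnants of a pUC-style lineage (fragments of lacZα, lacI, rop and bom, plus a lac promoter/operator and CAP site), which appear to be backbone leftovers rather than functional parts of the expression unit. No mammalian selection marker is annotated, which is consistent with transient transfection.

The expression cassette runs from the human cytomegalovirus immediate early enhancer and promoter through a modified SV40 intron, which provides splice sites that generally improve mRNA processing and expression, into the mEmerald open reading frame. The bacterial insert (about 1.2 kb, introduced by ligation-independent cloning) lies downstream of mEmerald, so the fluorescent tag sits at the N terminus of the fusion; the insert itself is not annotated by the automated feature caller but fits the unannotated gap between mEmerald and the SV40 polyadenylation signal that terminates the transcript. The "4GS" in the name suggests a glycine-serine linker between the tag and the insert, although the record does not describe it explicitly.

According to the record, the plasmid belongs to a set used for a multi-phenotypic imaging screen in which candidate bacterial effectors were expressed exogenously in HeLa cells. The fluorescent tag makes it possible to identify expressing cells and see where the bacterial protein localises.
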