Features (pLannotate 1.2.2; 16 found; start..end, strand, type, name):
     45..144     +  misc_feature   bom (fragment): basis of mobility region from pBR322
    150..305     -  CDS            lacZα (fragment): LacZα fragment of β-galactosidase; lacZ fragment
    311..331     -  misc_feature   MCS (fragment): pUC18/19 multiple cloning site
    330..633     +  enhancer       CMV enhancer: human cytomegalovirus immediate early enhancer
    634..837     +  promoter       CMV promoter: human cytomegalovirus (CMV) immediate early promoter
    975..1071    +  intron         SV40 intron: modified SV40 intron with splice donor and acceptor sites
   1132..1848    +  CDS            mEmerald: mEmerald is a basic (constitutively fluorescent) green fluorescent protein published in 1998, derived from Aequorea victoria. It is reported to be a very rapidly-maturing monomer with moderate acid sensitivity.
   3135..3269    -  polyA_signal   SV40 poly(A) signal: SV40 polyadenylation signal
   3404..3420    -  protein_bind   lac operator: The lac repressor binds to the lac operator to inhibit transcription in E. coli. This inhibition can be relieved by adding lactose or isopropyl-β-D-thiogalactopyranoside (IPTG). lac repressor encoded by lacI
   3428..3458    -  promoter       lac promoter: promoter for the E. coli lac operon
   3473..3494    -  protein_bind   CAP binding site: CAP binding activates transcription in the presence of cAMP. E. coli catabolite activator protein
   3507..3599    -  CDS            lacI (fragment): lac repressor; lacI; The lac repressor binds to the lac operator to inhibit transcription in E. coli. This inhibition can be relieved by adding lactose or isopropyl-β-D-thiogalactopyranoside (IPTG).
   3782..4370    -  rep_origin     ori: high-copy-number ColE1/pMB1/pBR322/pUC origin of replication
   4541..5401    -  CDS            AmpR: β-lactamase; bla; confers resistance to ampicillin, carbenicillin, and related antibiotics
   5402..5506    -  promoter       AmpR promoter: bla
   5601..5636    +  CDS            rop (fragment): Rop protein, which maintains plasmids at low copy number; rop
>Addgene plasmid #100428 | pCMV_mEm_4GS_LF82_470 | addgene full sequence | sequence record 210972 | Addgene NGS Result
CAAGCCCGTCAGGGCGCGTCAGCGGGTGTTGGCGGGTGTCGGGGCTGGCTTAACTATGCGGCATCAGAGC
AGATTGTACTGAGAGTGCACCATATGCGGTGTGAAATACCGCACAGATGCGTAAGGAGAAAATACCGCAT
CAGGCGCCATTCGCCATTCAGGCTGCGCAACTGTTGGGAAGGGCGATCGGTGCGGGCCTCTTCGCTATTA
CGCCAGCTGGCGAAAGGGGGATGTGCTGCAAGGCGATTAAGTTGGGTAACGCCAGGGTTTTCCCAGTCAC
GACGTTGTAAAACGACGGCCAGTGAGTTCGAGCTTGCATGCCTGCAGGTCGTTACATAACTTACGGTAAA
TGGCCCGCCTGGCTGACCGCCCAACGACCCCCGCCCATTGACGTCAATAATGACGTATGTTCCCATAGTA
ACGCCAATAGGGACTTTCCATTGACGTCAATGGGTGGAGTATTTACGGTAAACTGCCCACTTGGCAGTAC
ATCAAGTGTATCATATGCCAAGTACGCCCCCTATTGACGTCAATGACGGTAAATGGCCCGCCTGGCATTA
TGCCCAGTACATGACCTTATGGGACTTTCCTACTTGGCAGTACATCTACGTATTAGTCATCGCTATTACC
ATGGTGATGCGGTTTTGGCAGTACATCAATGGGCGTGGATAGCGGTTTGACTCACGGGGATTTCCAAGTC
TCCACCCCATTGACGTCAATGGGAGTTTGTTTTGGCACCAAAATCAACGGGACTTTCCAAAATGTCGTAA
CAACTCCGCCCCATTGACGCAAATGGGCGGTAGGCGTGTACGGTGGGAGGTCTATATAAGCAGAGCTCGT
TTAGTGAACCGTCAGATCGCCTGGAGACGCCATCCACGCTGTTTTGACCTCCATAGAAGACACCGGGACC
GATCCAGCCTCCGGACTCTAGAGGATCCGGTACTAGAGGAACTGAAAAACCAGAAAGTTAACTGGTAAGT
TTAGTCTTTTTGTCTTTTATTTCAGGTCCCGGATCCGGTGGTGGTGCAAATCAAAGAACTGCTCCTCAGT
GGATGTTGCCTTTACTTCTAGGCCTGTACGGAAGTGTTACTTCTGCTCTAAAAGCTGCGGAATTGTACCC
GCGGGCCCACCATGGTGAGCAAGGGCGAGGAGCTGTTCACCGGGGTGGTGCCCATCCTGGTCGAGCTGGA
CGGCGACGTAAACGGCCACAAGTTCAGCGTGTCCGGCGAGGGCGAGGGCGATGCCACCTACGGCAAGCTG
ACCCTGAAGTTCATCTGCACCACCGGCAAGCTGCCCGTGCCCTGGCCCACCCTCGTGACCACCTTGACCT
ACGGCGTGCAGTGCTTCGCCCGCTACCCCGACCACATGAAGCAGCACGACTTCTTCAAGTCCGCCATGCC
CGAAGGCTACGTCCAGGAGCGCACCATCTTCTTCAAGGACGACGGCAACTACAAGACCCGCGCCGAGGTG
AAGTTCGAGGGCGACACCCTGGTGAACCGCATCGAGCTGAAGGGCATCGACTTCAAGGAGGACGGCAACA
TCCTGGGGCACAAGCTGGAGTACAACTACAACAGCCACAAGGTCTATATCACCGCCGACAAGCAGAAGAA
CGGCATCAAGGTGAACTTCAAGACCCGCCACAACATCGAGGACGGCAGCGTGCAGCTCGCCGACCACTAC
CAGCAGAACACCCCCATCGGCGACGGCCCCGTGCTGCTGCCCGACAACCACTACCTGAGCACCCAGTCCA
AGCTGAGCAAAGACCCCAACGAGAAGCGCGATCACATGGTCCTGCTGGAGTTCGTGACCGCCGCCGGGAT
CACTCTCGGCATGGACGAGCTGTACAAGCGAATTGGTGGAGGGGGCGGTTCCGGTGGCGGAGGTTCCCGA
ATTCGTCGACGGAGATCTGATATGAAAGTAGGATTTATAATCTGGAATCCATTCCAGTTGATTCAATTCA
AATCTATTGCATTAAAATTAGAAAAACCAACTATTTTTATTATTAGAAAAAACAATAACCTTACCTTGTT
TCCTAAGGAGTTAATTAATAACAAATCATGGAGTATAGTGTATATTGAGCCCCATGATGTTCCCGTTATC
GATGGGACTCATGATATCTTACTTTTTCAGTCAGCTTTCCCTGGTATTGAGAAAATTAAAAATAGTAAAT
TAGTCTCAATACAATATGGTTTAGCAAAGGAGCGCCATAATTATGGTGAATGGCGTTCTCTTGCTGACAT
GAATTTAATGTATGGTGACTATTCATCTAATATTGTGTCTCACTATGCGCCATCTTATCCTGTTGGAAAT
CCAAAGTTTGATAATTGGTTAGAGTACAAACAACAATACTCAAATAGAGAAGAGCTTTATAAAGAATTAA
AATTAGATATAACCAAAAAAACATTGCTTTACATGCCTACTTGGGGGGAGTTGGGTTCATATTTTGAACT
TCTAGATACAATATCTCGGTTACAATCAAAATATAATCTTATATTAAAGATGCATCACAATAATGATGCA
AAAACACCTGAATGGGTAGATTCTGCAAAGAAAGCAAACTTAAAACATGTTTACGATGGTTCTGCAGACC
AATTAAAATTGCTTTGTGCGGCAGATTTGATTATAAGTGATTTTTCTGGAGCTATATTTGACGGTATGTA
TGCAGAAAAACCTATTCTTCTATATCAAGCTGGATTGGAGAACAAAATAGGTATTCAAAAATTTGATCTT
ACATCTTTAGAGTTTAAACATAGAGATGAGATAGGTTATGTTTGCACTAGTCTTTCTGATTTTGAACCAT
CCATAATTCACTGTCTCAATAACTGTCAAGATATTGTATTAAGAGCATCAAATCTTCGTGAAAAACTTTT
TTACGTAGATAAAGAGGTAAATGCTTCACAGCTATGTATTAACTATATAAAAAAACTATATAATGGGTTA
ATTCCGCCACTAACACAAACGCAGTTCTATGTTAGAGAGACTGTGCAAGAGCTTCGAACATGTAAGCCAA
AGCTGAATAAACTTGAAAAATCCATTAAGAATAAAAAACTACCATTTTACAGAAAAGCGAAAAATTTATT
TTCTAGAAAATTAAAAGTATGAATCGGTACCCTCGAGAAGCTTGCGGCCGCGGGGATCCAGACATGATAA
GATACATTGATGAGTTTGGACAAACCACAACTAGAATGCAGTGAAAAAAATGCTTTATTTGTGAAATTTG
TGATGCTATTGCTTTATTTGTAACCATTATAAGCTGCAATAAACAAGTTAACAACAACAATTGCATTCAT
TTTATGTTTCAGGTTCAGGGGGAGGTGTGGGAGGTTTTTTCGGATCCTCTAGAGTCGATCTGCAGGCATG
CTAGCTTGGCGTAATCATGGTCATAGCTGTTTCCTGTGTGAAATTGTTATCCGCTCACAATTCCACACAA
CATACGAGCCGGAAGCATAAAGTGTAAAGCCTGGGGTGCCTAATGAGTGAGCTAACTCACATTAATTGCG
TTGCGCTCACTGCCCGCTTTCCAGTCGGGAAACCTGTCGTGCCAGCTGCATTAATGAATCGGCCAACGCG
CGGGGAGAGGCGGTTTGCGTATTGGGCGCTCTTCCGCTTCCTCGCTCACTGACTCGCTGCGCTCGGTCGT
TCGGCTGCGGCGAGCGGTATCAGCTCACTCAAAGGCGGTAATACGGTTATCCACAGAATCAGGGGATAAC
GCAGGAAAGAACATGTGAGCAAAAGGCCAGCAAAAGGCCAGGAACCGTAAAAAGGCCGCGTTGCTGGCGT
TTTTCCATAGGCTCCGCCCCCCTGACGAGCATCACAAAAATCGACGCTCAAGTCAGAGGTGGCGAAACCC
GACAGGACTATAAAGATACCAGGCGTTTCCCCCTGGAAGCTCCCTCGTGCGCTCTCCTGTTCCGACCCTG
CCGCTTACCGGATACCTGTCCGCCTTTCTCCCTTCGGGAAGCGTGGCGCTTTCTCATAGCTCACGCTGTA
GGTATCTCAGTTCGGTGTAGGTCGTTCGCTCCAAGCTGGGCTGTGTGCACGAACCCCCCGTTCAGCCCGA
CCGCTGCGCCTTATCCGGTAACTATCGTCTTGAGTCCAACCCGGTAAGACACGACTTATCGCCACTGGCA
GCAGCCACTGGTAACAGGATTAGCAGAGCGAGGTATGTAGGCGGTGCTACAGAGTTCTTGAAGTGGTGGC
CTAACTACGGCTACACTAGAAGAACAGTATTTGGTATCTGCGCTCTGCTGAAGCCAGTTACCTTCGGAAA
AAGAGTTGGTAGCTCTTGATCCGGCAAACAAACCACCGCTGGTAGCGGTGGTTTTTTTGTTTGCAAGCAG
CAGATTACGCGCAGAAAAAAAGGATCTCAAGAAGATCCTTTGATCTTTTCTACGGGGTCTGACGCTCAGT
GGAACGAAAACTCACGTTAAGGGATTTTGGTCATGAGATTATCAAAAAGGATCTTCACCTAGATCCTTTT
AAATTAAAAATGAAGTTTTAAATCAATCTAAAGTATATATGAGTAAACTTGGTCTGACAGTTACCAATGC
TTAATCAGTGAGGCACCTATCTCAGCGATCTGTCTATTTCGTTCATCCATAGTTGCCTGACTCCCCGTCG
TGTAGATAACTACGATACGGGAGGGCTTACCATCTGGCCCCAGTGCTGCAATGATACCGCGAGACCCACG
CTCACCGGCTCCAGATTTATCAGCAATAAACCAGCCAGCCGGAAGGGCCGAGCGCAGAAGTGGTCCTGCA
ACTTTATCCGCCTCCATCCAGTCTATTAATTGTTGCCGGGAAGCTAGAGTAAGTAGTTCGCCAGTTAATA
GTTTGCGCAACGTTGTTGCCATTGCTACAGGCATCGTGGTGTCACGCTCGTCGTTTGGTATGGCTTCATT
CAGCTCCGGTTCCCAACGATCAAGGCGAGTTACATGATCCCCCATGTTGTGCAAAAAAGCGGTTAGCTCC
TTCGGTCCTCCGATCGTTGTCAGAAGTAAGTTGGCCGCAGTGTTATCACTCATGGTTATGGCAGCACTGC
ATAATTCTCTTACTGTCATGCCATCCGTAAGATGCTTTTCTGTGACTGGTGAGTACTCAACCAAGTCATT
CTGAGAATAGTGTATGCGGCGACCGAGTTGCTCTTGCCCGGCGTCAATACGGGATAATACCGCGCCACAT
AGCAGAACTTTAAAAGTGCTCATCATTGGAAAACGTTCTTCGGGGCGAAAACTCTCAAGGATCTTACCGC
TGTTGAGATCCAGTTCGATGTAACCCACTCGTGCACCCAACTGATCTTCAGCATCTTTTACTTTCACCAG
CGTTTCTGGGTGAGCAAAAACAGGAAGGCAAAATGCCGCAAAAAAGGGAATAAGGGCGACACGGAAATGT
TGAATACTCATACTCTTCCTTTTTCAATATTATTGAAGCATTTATCAGGGTTATTGTCTCATGAGCGGAT
ACATATTTGAATGTATTTAGAAAAATAAACAAATAGGGGTTCCGCGCACATTTCCCCGAAAAGTGCCACC
TGACGTCTAAGAAACCATTATTATCATGACATTAACCTATAAAAATAGGCGTATCACGAGGCCCTTTCGT
CTCGCGCGTTTCGGTGATGACGGTGAAAACCTCTGACACATGCAGCTCCCGGAGACGGTCACAGCTTGTC
TGTAAGCGGATGCCGGGAGCAGA
